>Addgene plasmid #218625 | pJJB1465 | addgene full sequence | sequence record 432236 | Addgene NGS Result
ACTGGCCGATAATTGCAGACGAACGAAGAGGATGTCCAATATTTTTTTTAAGGAATAAGGATACTTCAAG
ACTAGATTCCCCCCTGCATTCCCATCAGAACCGTAAACCTTGGCGCTTTCCTTGGGAAGTATTCAAGAAG
TGCCTTGTCCGGTTTCTGTGGCTCACAAACCAGCGCGCCCGATATGGCTTTCTTTTCACTTATGAATGTA
CCAGTACGGGACAATTAGAACGCTCCTGTAACAATCTCTTTGCAAATGTGGGGTTACATTCTAACCATGT
CACACTGCTGACGAAATTCAAAGTAAAAAAAAATGGGACCACGTCTTGAGAACGATAGATTTTCTTTATT
TTACATTGAACAGTCGTTGTCTCAGCGCGCTTTATGTTTTCATTCATACTTCATATTATAAAATAACAAA
AGAAGAATTTCATATTCACGCCCAAGAAATCAGGCTGCTTTCCAAATGCAATTGACACTTCATTAGCCAT
CACACAAAACTCTTTCTTGCTGGAGCTTCTTTTAAAAAAGACCTCAGTACACCAAACACGTTACCCGACC
TCGTTATTTTACGACAACTATGATAAAATTCTGAAGAAAAAATAAAAAAATTTTCATACTTCTTGCTTTT
ATTTAAACCATTGAATGATTTCTTTTGAACAAAACTACCTGTTTCACCAAAGGAAATAGAAAGAAAAAAT
CAATTAGAAGAAAACAAAAAACAAAAGATCTATGGCTAACGTAGAAAAACCAAACGATTGTTCAGGCTTT
CCCGTTGTTGACTTGAATTCGTGCTTTTCTAACGGCTTCAATAATGAGAAACAAGAAATAGAAATGGAAA
CGGATGATTCACCGATTTTATTAATGTCATCATCAGCTTCCAGAGAAAACTCAAACACTTTCTCTGTGAT
ACAGAGGACGCCAGATGGAAAGATCATTACCACAAATAATAATATGAACTCCAAGATTAACAAGCAACTG
GACAAGTTGCCCGAAAATTTAAGGCTTAATGGTAGAACCCCCAGTGGGAAACTAAGGTCATTTGTTTGCG
AGGTTTGTACGAGAGCGTTCGCAAGACAAGAGCACTTGAAAAGACATTACAGATCGCATACAAATGAAAA
ACCTTATCCCTGTGGCCTCTGCAACAGATGCTTTACTAGGAGGGACTTACTGATCAGGCATGCTCAAAAA
ATCCATAGTGGTAATTTAGGGGAAACGATTTCCCATACCAAGAAAGTGTCGAGAACTATAACTAAAGCTC
GGAAAAATTCTGCATCCTCAGTCAAGTTTCAAACTCCAACCTATGGTACTCCAGATAATGGTAATTTTTT
GAATCGCACTACTGCCAATACAAGAAGAAAAGCAAGCCCTGAAGCTAATGTTAAACGTAAGTACTTGAAA
AAACTGACGCGCAGGGCTGCATTTAGCGCACAATCAGCATCCAGCTATGCTTTGCCCGACCAATCTTCGC
TAGAACAACATCCAAAGGATCGTGTTAAATTTTCTACGCCTGAATTAGTTCCACTTGACTTGAAGAATCC
TGAACTTGACTCTTCGTTTGACCTGAATATGAATCTAGATTTAAACCTAAATCTAGATTCCAATTTCAAT
ATAGCATTAAACCGTTCTGATTCTTCTGGATCAACAATGAATTTGGATTATAAATTGCCCGAATCAGCAA
ATAACTACACATATTCTTCCGGCTCACCAACCCGCGCATATGTCGGCGCTAACACGAATTCTAAGAACGC
TTCATTTAATGACGCAGACTTATTGTCGTCGTCGTACTGGATAAAAGCCTATAATGATCATTTGTTTTCA
GTATCTGAAAGTGATGAAACTTCTCCAATGAACTCTGAATTAAACGACACTAAATTAATCGTCCCAGATT
TTAAATCGACTATACATCATTTGAAGGATTCAAGGTCCTCCTCTTGGACTGTTGCTATAGATAATAATAG
CAATAACAATAAGGTATCAGACAACCAACCTGATTTCGTCGATTTTCAAGAACTGCTGGATAATGATACT
TTAGGTAATGATTTGTTAGAAACCACTGCCGTTTTAAAAGAATTTGAACTTTTACATGATGATAGCGTAA
GTGCTACCGCCACGTCAAATGAGATTGACCTTTCCCATTTGAACCTATCAAACTCTCCAATTTCTCCTCA
TAAGTTAATTTATAAGAATAAAGAGGGGACCAATGACGATATGTTGATTTCTTTCGGACTCGATCATCCT
TCCAATCGCGAAGATGATCTGGATAAGCTATGTAATATGACCAGAGATGTTCAAGCCATATTCAGTCAAT
ATTTGAAAGGAGAAGAGTCTAAACGATCCCTGGAAGACTTTTTATCAACGTCAAACAGGAAAGAAAAGCC
AGATAGCGGCAACTATACTTTTTATGGGTTAGATTGTTTAACGTTATCGAAAATATCAAGAGCTCTGCCG
GCCTCCACTGTGAACAACAATCAGCCATCGCATTCCATAGAATCAAAGCTATTTAATGAACCAATGAGAA
ATATGTGCATTAAAGTGCTTAGATACTATGAAAAGTTCAGTCATGATAGTAGTGAGAGTGTCATGGACTC
TAATCCAAACTTGCTGTCCAAAGAATTGTTAATGCCAGCTGTGAGTGAATTGAACGAATATTTAGATCTT
TTCAAGAATAATTTCCTTCCCCATTTCCCTATTATTCACCCAAGCTTGCTTGATTTGGATTTGGATAGCT
TGCAACGATATACTAATGAGGATGGGTATGATGACGCTGAAAACGCGCAGTTGTTTGATCGATTAAGTCA
AGGGACAGATAAAGAATATGATTACGAGCACTATCAAATCTTGTCCATTTCGAAAATCGTTTGTTTACCC
TTATTTATGGCCACATTTGGTTCTTTGCATAAGTTCGGTTACAAATCTCAAACAATAGAATTGTATGAGA
TGAGTAGAAGAATTCTACATTCTTTTTTGGAGACTAAAAGAAGGTGTCGCAGTACAACAGTAAATGACAG
TTATCAGAACATTTGGTTGATGCAATCCCTAATATTGAGCTTCATGTTCGCTCTAGTTGCTGATTATTTG
GAGAAAATTGACTCCTCTTTGATGAAAAGGCAATTGTCCGCATTATGTTCAACGATCAGATCAAACTGTT
TACCGACAATTTCTGCAAATTCTGAGAAGAGTATCAATAATAACAATGAACCTTTAACATTTGGTTCTCC
TCTTCAATACATCATTTTTGAGTCAAAAATTAGATGCACCTTAATGGCTTATGATTTTTGTCAGTTCTTG
AAATGTTTCTTCCATATTAAATTCGATTTGTCTATAAAGGAAAAAGATGTTGAAACCATTTATATTCCCG
ACAATGAGTCAAAATGGGCCAGTGAATCGATAATATGTAATGGGCATGTTGTGCAAAAGCAAAATTTTTA
TGATTTTAGAAACTTTTATTACAGTTTCACGTATGGACACTTACACTCAATACCAGAATTTTTAGGGTCA
TCTATGATTTATTATGAATACGATTTAAGAAAAGGAACCAAATCACATGTGTTTTTGGATCGAATCGATA
CGAAAAGGCTAGAGAGGAGTCTTGACACTTCTTCCTATGGCAATGATAATATGGCAGCAACCAATAAAAA
TATTGCGATCTTAATTGATGACACCATAATTTTGAAAAATAATTTAATGTCAATGAGATTCATCAAACAG
ATTGATCGCTCGTTTACTGAGAAGGTTAGAAAAGGACAAATAGCAAAGATATATGATTCCTTTTTGAACT
CTGTGAGGTTGAATTTTTTGAAGAATTATTCAGTTGAAGTATTGTGTGAATTTTTAGTAGCGTTGAACTT
TTCAATCCGTAATATTTCGTCTTTATACGTAGAAGAAGAAAGTGATTGCTCCCAAAGAATGAATTCTCCA
GAGCTGCCAAGGATCCACCTGAATAATCAAGCGCTTTCTGTCTTCAATTTACAAGGCTATTACTATTGCT
TCATCCTAATTATCAAATTTTTATTGGATTTTGAAGCAACTCCAAATTTTAAGTTACTGAGAATTTTTAT
TGAGTTGAGAAGCCTTGCGAATTCTATTTTACTTCCCACACTTTCAAGATTGTATCCGCAAGAGTTTTCT
GGATTTCCTGATGTTGTATTTACGCAACAATTTATAAATAAAGATAATGGTATGCTTGTCCCTGGTTTAT
CCGCAAATGAACACCATAATGGTGCAAGTGCAGCTGTTAAGACTAAGTTAGCCAAAAAGATCAATGTTGA
AGGGCTTGCAATGTTTATTAATGAAATCCTAGTTAACTCTTTTAACGATACCTCTTTTTTGAATATGGAG
GATCCTATTCGAAATGAATTTTCCTTTGATAATGGGGACAGGGCAGTGACAGACTTGCCTCGTTCAGCAC
ATTTCCTATCGGATACCGGCCTAGAAGGTATTAACTTCAGCGGCTTAAATGATTCGCATCAAACTGTTTC
TACTTTGAATCTTTTACGTTACGGGGAAAATCATTCATCAAAACATAAAAATGGTGGAAAGGGGCAAGGA
TTTGCCGAAAAGTACCAATTATCTCTGAAATATGTTACTATTGCCAAGTTATTTTTCACCAATGTTAAAG
AAAACTACATTCATTGTCACATGTTAGATAAGATGGCAAGTGATTTCCACACTTTGGAAAATCATCTAAA
GGGAAACAGTTGAGGATCCTAACTCGAGATTGAATTGAATTGAAATCGATAGATCAATTTTTTTCTTTTC
TCTTTCCCCATCCTTTACGCTAAAATAATAGTTTATTTTATTTTTTGAATATTTTTTATTTATATACGTA
TATATAGACTATTATTTATCTTTTAATGATTATTAAGATTTTTATTAAAAAAAAATTCGCTCCTCTTTTA
ATGCCTTTATGCAGTTTTTTTTTCCCATTCGATATTTCTATGTGCTGCCAAACCAGATGTCAACACAGCT
ACAACGGTGTTGTTATCCGATACAACCGGATATTTTTCTTTTAATGAGTCTAAACCGTGATAGCTTCAGG
TTAATACAATCAAAAAAAGCTCAAATATTCTTTTAATGCCGCGTTCACAGATTCCAATTGAATACAACTA
GGTAGTTCATTATATGAAGCCTTTGCTACTATTTTTCACTATAGTCTGCCTTCACCTTAATGCAGACATC
CACATATTTTAATCACTTTAAAATAAAAAGGAAGATATATTAGAAGCTATGATCCAATCTGTAAGCCAGA
TTAAAATTCACGAACTCTTCTTTCATTTGAATTGAATGCTTTGAGTTGGGGTAGATTATCGCAAATTACT
CATCACATTTATTGACTACGAACTTGCTGATGTCCTTTTTTTATTTATATTTTTCTTCAGTGAAGCGATT
TTTTTTTTACACAGACCAAGACGGAAAAAAGTAGCTAAGGAAGAAAACAAAATCATGAAAAAAATGTGAA
GTGATCATGCACATCGCATCAACTTAAACATTGGCTTAGAGATATATAGAGTTAGAGTTTACGGCAACCT
TTAAGCACCAATACCTTTTGGCATAGTCTAAAGACCTGGTTCTTAATTTTAAACAAATTTAACTAAAGAT
TTCCCTATCAAAGAAGTAACGAGTTGACAGATTTTCTCAAAATAAATCGATACTGCATTTCTAGGCATAT
CCAGCGAGATCTATGTACTTTACAGACGAATCATCACCGGCAATGAATAGAGTAGGTAAAAAAAGGAATA
GACTTTCTTTTGTTTGCCAAGCTTGTAGAAAAGCAAAGACGAAGTGTGACCAGGAAAAACCTAGATGTGG
CAGATGTACTAAACAAAACCTCTTTTGTATATATGATGTCGGATCCTTATACCAAATCATCAAAGAATTT
GACAGAATAAAAAACATCGGTGTTGCTGACCCACAAAATTCTCTGAATCCATCAAAACCAAACATGAAAG
ATAATACACCCACAATTGAACTTTTACTCAACTCCAGCGTGGAAAATGAGAGTGTACCACCGTACAGCAG
CTCAAATGACCCTACAAATGTTGGTAATGCCTCCACTTATAGCTTAGCACACAATATTAGTAACCAAAAT
AATGAGGAAAACATGCCTCCGTCAATTGGTTCGAGTGAAAGTAACCGTGCCGCTCCTAATCTAAACTTTA
TGCCGATAAACAATAACTACAATAACAGTGGTTCGAACATTAATAACAATGACAATGTTAAGTTACCGAG
TAATTTTAAAAACTACTATGACCCTCCCATGTCTTCTTTGGACATATCCATGGATGTTCCCGATATTTTT
GGTAGCCTTGATTTCTTCGATTATGACCTACTTTTCCAGAACGACTGAGGATCCTAACTCGAGGGAGATT
GATAAGACTTTTCTAGTTGCATATCTTTTATATTTAAATCTTATCTATTAGTTAATTTTTTGTAATTTAT
CCTTATATATAGTCTGGTTATTCTAAAATATCATTTCAGTATCTAAAAATTCCCCTCTTTTTTCAGTTAT
ATCTTAACAGGCGACAGTCCAAATGTTGATTTATCCCAGTCCGATTCATCAGGGTTGTGAAGCATTTTGT
CAATGGTCGCTGGATGCACACACTGGCTTAAGATGACAACGAAGAGGATGTCCAATATTTTTTTTAAGGA
ATAAGGATACTTCAAGACTAGATTCCCCCCTGCATTCCCATCAGAACCGTAAACCTTGGCGCTTTCCTTG
GGAAGTATTCAAGAAGTGCCTTGTCCGGTTTCTGTGGCTCACAAACCAGCGCGCCCGATATGGCTTTCTT
TTCACTTATGAATGTACCAGTACGGGACAATTAGAACGCTCCTGTAACAATCTCTTTGCAAATGTGGGGT
TACATTCTAACCATGTCACACTGCTGACGAAATTCAAAGTAAAAAAAAATGGGACCACGTCTTGAGAACG
ATAGATTTTCTTTATTTTACATTGAACAGTCGTTGTCTCAGCGCGCTTTATGTTTTCATTCATACTTCAT
ATTATAAAATAACAAAAGAAGAATTTCATATTCACGCCCAAGAAATCAGGCTGCTTTCCAAATGCAATTG
ACACTTCATTAGCCATCACACAAAACTCTTTCTTGCTGGAGCTTCTTTTAAAAAAGACCTCAGTACACCA
AACACGTTACCCGACCTCGTTATTTTACGACAACTATGATAAAATTCTGAAGAAAAAATAAAAAAATTTT
CATACTTCTTGCTTTTATTTAAACCATTGAATGATTTCTTTTGAACAAAACTACCTGTTTCACCAAAGGA
AATAGAAAGAAAAAATCAATTAGAAGAAAACAAAAAACAAAAGATCTATGGTCGAAAATAGTACGCAGAA
GGCCCCACATGCCGGAAATGATGATAATAGCTCTACCAAGCCATATTCGGAGGCGTTTTTCTTAGGGTTC
AATAACCCAACGCCTGGATTAGAAGCTGAGCACTCAAGCACATCGCCTGCCCCCGAGAACTCCGAAACAC
ATAATAGGAAAAGAAATAGAATATTGTTTGTCTGCCAGGCTTGTAGGAAGTCAAAAACAAAGTGTGATAG
AGAAAAACCTGAATGTGGTCGATGCGTCAAGCATGGGTTAAAATGTGTTTATGACGTATCAAAACAGGGA
TCCAGAGATCTCGAGTCTGCTTTAGAAGGTATATATTGCTCTGCTTCGGAACATTTAAGATTCACATACT
TCCCCGTTTTTAAGATGTTGGCTTTATTCGATGTCATTGTACAAAGGATGAGAAAGGGTGAATTATGGCA
CGGCATATTTACGATGATTCAAATGGAACAAATGCATTCTAGGATAATCAAGACATTAAGCATTACCTTA
GGAGTCAAACTGGACAAAAAGGATAGGCTATTAGAGGAATTGATGGCATGCAATCACGTTGCGAATTTTA
GCGTTGAAGATATAGATGAGCTGAACCGTAATATCAAAAAAGAGATTCAAATTTCTTCAGGATTGAAGCC
GCCTGTAAACACAATTGACTTAACCAACGGCGAACCATTCGGAAATGCTGTTCCTACCTTCACAAAGACA
TGGAGTTCATCCTTAGATAATTTAGAAAAACTATCATCGGCCGCTGCAGTTGGTCAGAGCTTGGACTACA
ACAGTGGTTTACGTCAGGGTCCTTTGGCGGGTGGTGGTTCAAAAGAGCAAACGCCAATAGCCGGGATGAA
TAACTTGAACAATTCAATCAATGCTACACCAATTGTCGATAACTCATCTGGATCACAACTTCCTAATGGT
TTCGATAGAGGCCAAGCGAATAATACTCCTTTTCCAGGTTATTTTGGAGGTTTGGATTTATTTGATTATG
ACTTTTTGTTTGGCAATGACTTTGCTTGAGGATCCTAACTCGAGATTTAACTCCTTAAGTTACTTTAATG
ATTTAGTTTTTATTATTAATAATTCATGCTCATGACATCTCATATACACGTTTATAAAACTTAAATAGAT
TGAAAATGTATTAAAGATTCCTCAGGGATTCGATTTTTTTGGAAGTTTTTGTTTTTTTTTCCTTGAGATG
CTGTAGTATTTGGGAACAATTATACAATCGAAAGATATATGCTTACATTCGACCGTTTTGCTGAGCAGTT
ACAGAGATGTTACGAACCACTAGTGCACTGCAGTACAAACACAGTCCTTTCCCGCAATTTTCTTTTTCTA
TTACTCTTGGCCTCCTCTAGTACACTCTATATTTTTTTATGCCTCGGTAATGATTTTCATTTTTTTTTTT
CCACCTAGCGGATGACTCTTTTTTTTTCTTAGCGATTGGCATTATCACATAATGAATTATACATTATATA
AAGTAATGTGATTTCTTCGAAGAATATACTAAAAAATGAGCAGGCAAGATAAACGAAGGCAAAGATGACA
GAGCAGAAAGCCCTAGTAAAGCGTATTACAAATGAAACCAAGATTCAGATTGCGATCTCTTTAAAGGGTG
GTCCCCTAGCGATAGAGCACTCGATCTTCCCAGAAAAAGAGGCAGAAGCAGTAGCAGAACAGGCCACACA
ATCGCAAGTGATTAACGTCCACACAGGTATAGGGTTTCTGGACCATATGATACATGCTCTGGCCAAGCAT
TCCGGCTGGTCGCTAATCGTTGAGTGCATTGGTGACTTACACATAGACGACCATCACACCACTGAAGACT
GCGGGATTGCTCTCGGTCAAGCTTTTAAAGAGGCCCTAGGGGCCGTGCGTGGAGTAAAAAGGTTTGGATC
AGGATTTGCGCCTTTGGATGAGGCACTTTCCAGAGCGGTGGTTGATCTTTCGAACAGGCCGTACGCAGTT
GTCGAACTTGGTTTGCAAAGGGAGAAAGTAGGTGATCTCTCTTGCGAGATGATCCCGCATTTTCTTGAAA
GCTTTGCAGAGGCTAGCAGAATTACCCTCCACGTTGATTGTCTGCGAGGCAAGAATGATCATCACCGTAG
TGAGAGTGCGTTCAAGGCTCTTGCGGTTGCCATAAGAGAAGCCACCTCGCCCAATGGTACCAACGATGTT
CCCTCCACCAAAGGTGTTCTTATGTAGTGACACCGATTATTTAAAGCTGCTGCATACGATATATATACAT
GTGTATATATGTATACCTATGAATGTCAGTAAGTATGTATACGAACAGTATGATACTGAAGATGACAAGG
TAATGCATCATTCTATACGTGTCATTCTGAACGAGGCGCGCTTTCCTTTTTTCTTTTTGCTTTTTCTTTT
TTTTTCTCTTGAACTCGACGGATCATAGAGTCGCACAGTGTTTCAAGATGCACATGTGTATATATGTATA
CCTATGAATGTCAGTAAGTATGTATACGAACAGTATGATACTGAAGATGACAAGGTAATGCATCATTCTA
TACGTGTCATTCTGAACGAGGCGCGCTTTCCTTTTTTCTTTTTGCTTTTTCTTTTTTTTTCTCTTGAACA
CGAGAAAAAAAATATAAAAGAGATGGAGGAACGGGAAAAAGTTAGTTGTGGTGATAGGTGGCAAGTGGTA
TTCCGTAAGAACAACAAGAAAAGCATTTCATATTATGGCTGAACTGAGCGAACAAGTGCAAAATTTAAGC
ATCAACGACAACAACGAGAATGGTTATGTTCCTCCTCACTTAAGAGGAAAACCAAGAAGTGCCAGAAATA
ACAGTAGCAACTACAATAACAACAACGGCGGCTACAACGGTGGCCGTGGCGGTGGCAGCTTCTTTAGCAA
CAACCGTCGTGGTGGTTACGGCAACGGTGGTTTCTTCGGTGGAAACAACGGTGGCAGCAGACCGAGCGGC
CGCGTGTTACAACCAATTAACCAATTCTGATTAGAAAAACTCATCGAGCATCAAATGAAACTGCAATTTA
TTCATATCAGGATTATCAATACCATATTTTTGAAAAAGCCGTTTCTGTAATGAAGGAGAAAACTCACCGA
GGCAGTTCCATAGGATGGCAAGATCCTGGTATCGGTCTGCGATTCCGACTCGTCCAACATCAATACAACC
TATTAATTTCCCCTCGTCAAAAATAAGGTTATCAAGTGAGAAATCACCATGAGTGACGACTGAATCCGGT
GAGAATGGCAAAAGCTTATGCATTTCTTTCCAGACTTGTTCAACAGGCCAGCCATTACGCTCGTCATCAA
AATCACTCGCATCAACCAAACCGTTATTCATTCGTGATTGCGCCTGAGCGAGGCGAAATACGCGATCGCT
GTTAAAAGGACAATTACAAACAGGAATCGAATGCAACCGGCGCAGGAACACTGCCAGCGCATCAACAATA
TTTTCACCTGAATCAGGATATTCTTCTAATACCTGGAATGCTGTTTTCCCGGGGATCGCAGTGGTGAGTA
ACCATGCATCATCAGGAGTACGGATAAAATGCTTGATGGTCGGAAGAGGCATAAATTCCGTCAGCCAGTT
TAGTCTGACCATCTCATCTGTAACATCATTGGCAACGCTACCTTTGCCATGTTTCAGAAACAACTCTGGC
GCATCGGGCTTCCCATACAATCGATAGATTGTCGCACCTGATTGCCCGACATTATCGCGAGCCCATTTAT
ACCCATATAAATCAGCATCCATGTTGGAATTTAATCGCGGCCTGGAGCAAGACGTTTCCCGTTGAATATG
GCTCATAACACCCCTTGTATTACTGTTTATGTAAGCAGACAGTTTTATTGTTCATGATGATATATTTTTA
TCTTGTGCAATGTAACATCAGAGATTTTGAGACACAACGTGGCTTTGTTGAATAAATCGAACTTTTGCTG
AGTTGAAGGATCAGTCATGACCAAAATCCCTTAACGTGAGTTTTCGTTCCACTGAGCGTCAGACCCCGTA
GAAAAGATCAAAGGATCTTCTTGAGATCCTTTTTTTCTGCGCGTAATCTGCTGCTTGCAAACAAAAAAAC
CACCGCTACCAGCGGTGGTTTGTTTGCCGGATCAAGAGCTACCAACTCTTTTTCCGAAGGTAACTGGCTT
CAGCAGAGCGCAGATACCAAATACTGTTCTTCTAGTGTAGCCGTAGTTAGGCCACCACTTCAAGAACTCT
GTAGCACCGCCTACATACCTCGCTCTGCTAATCCTGTTACCAGTGGCTGCTGCCAGTGGCGATAAGTCGT
GTCTTACCGGGTTGGACTCAAGACGATAGTTACCGGATAAGGCGCAGCGGTCGGGCTGAACGGGGGGTTC
GTGCACACAGCCCAGCTTGGAGCGAACGACCTACACCGAACTGAGATACCTACAGCGTGAGCTATGAGAA
AGCGCCACGCTTCCCGAAGGGAGAAAGGCGGACAGGTATCCGGTAAGCGGCAGGGTCGGAACAGGAGAGC
GCACGAGGGAGCTTCCAGGGGGAAACGCCTGGTATCTTTATAGTCCTGTCGGGTTTCGCCACCTCTGACT
TGAGCGTCGATTTTTGTGATGCTCGTCAGGGGGGCGGAGCCTATGGAAAAACGCCAGCAACGCGGCCTTT
TTACGGTTCCTGGCCTTTTGCTGGCCTTTTGCTCACATGTTCTTTCCTGCGTTATCCCCTGATTCTGTGG
ATAACCGTGCGGCCGCCAATGTAACCTTCAGTTCATCGACTATCTGAAGAAATTTACTAGGAATAGTGCC
ATGGTACAGCAACCGAGAATGGCAATTTCTACTCGGGTTCAGCAACGCTGCATAAACGCTGTTGGTGCCG
TAGACATATTCGAAGATAGGATTATCATTCATAAGTTTCAGAGCAATGTCCTTATTCTGGAACTTGGATT
TATGGCTCTTTTGGTTTAATTTCGCCTGATTCTTGATCTCCTTTAGCTTCTCGACGTGGGCCTTTTTCTT
GCCATATGGGTCCGCTGCACGGTCCTGTTCCCTAGCATGTACGTGAGCGTATTTCCTTTTAAACCACGAC
GCTTTGTCCTCATTCAACGTTTCCCATTGTTTTTTTCTACTATTGCTTTGCTGTGGGAAAAACTTATCGA
AAGATGACGACTTTTTCTTAATTCTCGTTTTAAGAGCTTGGTGAGCGCTAGGAGTCACTGCCAGGTATCG
TTTGAACACGGCATTAGTCAGGGAAGTCATCAGACGCATGAACTTGAAGCCCCTGAATTCGCATCTAGAC
TGA
Features (pLannotate 1.2.2; 13 found; start..end, strand, type, name):
    732..4700    +  CDS            ADR1: ADR1_YEAST - Experimental evidence at protein level: Swiss-Prot protein existence level 1. Required for transcriptional activation of glucose- repressible alcohol dehydrogenase (ADH2). From Saccharomyces cerevisiae (strain ATCC 204508 / S288c) (Baker's yeast).
   4719..4943    +  terminator     PGK1 terminator (fragment): S. cerevisae PGK1; transcription terminator for 3-phosphoglycerate kinase gene
   5812..6345    +  CDS            PIP2 (fragment): PIP2_YEAST - Also known as OAF2. Experimental evidence at protein level: Swiss-Prot protein existence level 1. The PIP2-OAF1 heterodimer acts as a transcriptional activator to induce the transcription of genes encoding proteins involved in fatty acid beta-oxidation, a response called oleic acid induction, when cells grow on fatty acids as sole carbon source. Recognizes and binds to the oleate response element (ORE) (or peroxisome box), two inverted CGG triplets spaced by 14 to 18 intervening nucleotides, in the promoter region of a number of genes (such as CTA1, FOX1 to FOX3, FAA2, PAS8, PAS10
   6510..6590    -  CDS            GRS2 (fragment): SYG2_YEAST - Experimental evidence at protein level: Swiss-Prot protein existence level 1. Catalyzes the ATP-dependent ligation of glycine to the 3'-end of its cognate tRNA, via the formation of an aminoacyl-adenylate intermediate (Gly-AMP) (PubMed:23816885). Also produces diadenosine tetraphosphate (Ap4A), a universal pleiotropic signaling molecule needed for cell regulation pathways, by direct condensation of 2 ATPs. Thereby, may play a special role in Ap4A homeostasis (By similarity). From Saccharomyces cerevisiae (strain ATCC 204508 / S288c) (Baker's yeast).
   7475..7633    +  CDS            PIP2 (fragment): PIP2_YEAST - Also known as OAF2. Experimental evidence at protein level: Swiss-Prot protein existence level 1. The PIP2-OAF1 heterodimer acts as a transcriptional activator to induce the transcription of genes encoding proteins involved in fatty acid beta-oxidation, a response called oleic acid induction, when cells grow on fatty acids as sole carbon source. Recognizes and binds to the oleate response element (ORE) (or peroxisome box), two inverted CGG triplets spaced by 14 to 18 intervening nucleotides, in the promoter region of a number of genes (such as CTA1, FOX1 to FOX3, FAA2, PAS8, PAS10
   7634..8356    +  CDS            OAF1 (fragment): OAF1_YEAST - Also known as YAF1. Experimental evidence at protein level: Swiss-Prot protein existence level 1. The PIP2-OAF1 heterodimer acts as a transcriptional activator to induce the transcription of genes encoding proteins involved in fatty acid beta-oxidation, a response called oleic acid induction, when cells grow on fatty acids as sole carbon source. Recognizes and binds to the oleate response element (ORE) (or peroxisome box), two inverted CGG triplets spaced by 14 to 18 intervening nucleotides, in the promoter region of a number of genes (such as CTA1, FOX1 to FOX3, FAA2, PAS8, PAS10
   8697..8884    +  promoter       HIS3 promoter: S. cerevisiae HIS3
   8885..9544    +  CDS            HIS3: HIS7_YEAST - Experimental evidence at protein level: Swiss-Prot protein existence level 1. From Saccharomyces cerevisiae (strain ATCC 204508 / S288c) (Baker's yeast).
   9504..10049   +  CDS            YO201_YEAST: Protein uncertain: Swiss-Prot protein existence level 5. From Saccharomyces cerevisiae (strain ATCC 204508 / S288c) (Baker's yeast).
  10045..10293   +  CDS            DED1 (fragment): DED1_YEAST - Also known as SPP81. Experimental evidence at protein level: Swiss-Prot protein existence level 1. ATP-binding RNA helicase involved in translation initiation. Remodels RNA in response to ADP and ATP concentrations by facilitating disruption, but also formation of RNA duplexes. Has weak ATP-dependent affinity for dsRNA, but strong ATP-dependent affinity for ssRNA. Acts as a virus host factor involved in the replication of the MBV and the L-A viruses by promoting the negative-strand RNA synthesis. May be involved in recognition of the preinitiation complex and DNA binding of the RN
  10321..11136   -  CDS            KanR: aminoglycoside phosphotransferase; aph(3')-Ia; confers resistance to kanamycin in bacteria or G418 (Geneticin®) in eukaryotes
  11361..11949   +  rep_origin     ori: high-copy-number ColE1/pMB1/pBR322/pUC origin of replication
  12060..12560   -  CDS            MRM1 (fragment): MRM1_YEAST - Also known as PET56 From Saccharomyces cerevisiae (strain ATCC 204508 / S288c) (Baker's yeast).
