[The description below was written by a language model from this plasmid's Addgene catalogue record and pLannotate feature annotations shown in this document.]
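Description:
pJJB1465 is a yeast integrating expression plasmid built by Golden Gate assembly on an in-house backbone (TMP136) to deliver three engineered Saccharomyces cerevisiae transcription factors, Adr1c(S230A), Pip2c and Oaf1c. In E. coli it is maintained through a high-copy ColE1/pUC-type origin and selected with kanamycin via an aph(3')-Ia KanR gene. No yeast replication origin or centromere is annotated, which fits the depositor's note that the construct is integrated into the HIS3 locus. The HIS3 promoter and coding sequence provide the auxotrophic marker. Adjacent genomic fragments (DED1 and a dubious ORF on one side, MRM1/PET56 on the other) are the natural neighbours of HIS3 and presumably act as homology arms for targeted integration.

The payload is arranged as successive expression units. A full-length ADR1 coding sequence is followed by a PGK1 terminator fragment; the S230A substitution named in the catalogue entry is not itself resolved in the annotation. Downstream, Pip2 is detected only as a partial fragment, and a third unit shows a short Pip2 segment directly abutting an Oaf1 fragment. This suggests that the constitutive "c" versions are truncated or chimeric rather than wild-type proteins, although the record does not describe their design. The promoters driving the three factors are not annotated, and a small GRS2 hit between the units probably reflects unlabelled regulatory sequence.

Adr1 and the Pip2–Oaf1 heterodimer normally activate glucose-repressed and oleate-responsive genes, including those for β-oxidation and peroxisome biogenesis. Expressing constitutively active forms of these factors is intended to drive peroxisome proliferation without the usual inducing conditions. The associated work aimed to expand peroxisome capacity so that multienzyme pathways could be compartmentalised in the organelle.
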