Addgene plasmid #218625: pJJB1465
Purpose: Express engineered TFs Adr1c(S230A), Pip2c, and Oaf1c
Depositing lab: John Dueber. Depositing organization: University of California, Berkeley. Publication: ML-enhanced peroxisome capacity enables compartmentalization of multienzyme pathway. Baker JJ, Shi J, Wang S, Mujica EM, Bianco S, Capponi S, Dueber JE. Nat Chem Biol. 2024 Oct 14. doi: 10.1038/s41589-024-01759-2. PubMed 39402374.
Backbone
  Vector backbone: TMP136
  Backbone manufacturer: Internal
  Vector type: Yeast Expression
  Selectable markers: HIS3
Growth in bacteria
  Bacterial resistance: Kanamycin, 50 μg/mL
  Growth temperature: 37°C
  Growth strain: DH5alpha
  Copy number: High Copy
Gene/Insert
  Gene/Insert name: Adr1
  Species: S. cerevisiae (budding yeast)
  Cloning method: Golden Gate
Terms and licenses: Academic/Nonprofit Terms; Industry Terms: Not Available to Industry
Depositor comments: Expresses three engineered transcription factors (TFs): Adr1c, Pip2c, and Oaf1c for inducing peroxisome proliferation consitutively. Integrated into the HIS3 locus.
How to cite: pJJB1465 was a gift from John Dueber (Addgene plasmid # 218625 ; http://n2t.net/addgene:218625 ; RRID:Addgene_218625)
